Addgene plasmid #231788: pCMV-YR-ICUE-mGold
Purpose: Visualization of cAMP dynamics using YR-ICUE-mGold
Depositing lab: Francois St-Pierre. Depositing organization: Baylor College of Medicine. Publication: Bright and photostable yellow fluorescent proteins for extended imaging. Lee J, Lai S, Yang S, Zhao S, Blanco FA, Lyons AC, Merino-Urteaga R, Ahrens JF, Nguyen NA, Liu H, Liu Z, Lambert GG, Shaner NC, Chen L, Tolias KF, Zhang J, Ha T, St-Pierre F. Nat Commun. 2025 Apr 4;16(1):3241. doi: 10.1038/s41467-025-58223-5. PubMed 40185748.
Backbone
  Vector backbone: pCMV
  Vector type: Mammalian Expression
Growth in bacteria
  Bacterial resistance: Ampicillin, 100 μg/mL
  Growth temperature: 37°C
  Growth strain: DH5alpha
  Copy number: High Copy
Gene/Insert
  Gene/Insert name: YR-ICUE-mGold
  Species: Synthetic
  Promoter: CMV
  Cloning method: Unknown
Terms and licenses: Academic/Nonprofit Terms; Industry Terms: Not Available to Industry
How to cite: pCMV-YR-ICUE-mGold was a gift from Francois St-Pierre (Addgene plasmid # 231788 ; http://n2t.net/addgene:231788 ; RRID:Addgene_231788)
