[The description below was written by a language model from this plasmid's Addgene catalogue record and pLannotate feature annotations shown in this document.]
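Description:
pCMV-YR-ICUE-mGold is a 9,158-nt mammalian expression plasmid encoding a genetically encoded fluorescent reporter for visualizing cAMP dynamics in live cells. It is propagated in E. coli as a high-copy plasmid through a ColE1/pUC-type origin and selected with ampicillin via the β-lactamase gene. The backbone also carries an f1 origin and an SV40 promoter-driven neomycin phosphotransferase cassette with an SV40 polyadenylation signal, which would in principle permit G418 selection of transfected mammalian cells. Small annotated fragments (bom, lacI, ble, a short HIV-1 LTR match) appear to be backbone remnants rather than functional modules.

The payload is a single open reading frame driven by the CMV immediate early enhancer and promoter and terminated by the bovine growth hormone polyadenylation signal, with T7 and SP6 phage promoters flanking the insert. After a short N-terminal leader containing a T7 gene 10 leader and an Xpress epitope tag (with a small fragment matching a His/TEV-type tag), the reading frame runs mCherry, then a large fragment of human RAPGEF3 (EPAC1), then mGold, a photostable yellow fluorescent protein derived from mVenus. EPAC1 is a cAMP-activated exchange factor, and sandwiching it between a yellow and a red fluorescent protein is the layout of a FRET sensor, in which cAMP binding changes the conformation of the sensing domain and hence energy transfer between the two fluorophores. The record itself does not spell out the readout mechanism. The construct comes from work developing bright, photostable yellow fluorescent proteins for extended imaging, so mGold here presumably supports longer cAMP recordings with less photobleaching.
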