Features (pLannotate 1.2.2; 26 found; start..end, strand, type, name):
    250..354     -  promoter       AmpR promoter: bla
    413..465     -  misc_feature   bom (fragment): basis of mobility region from pBR322
    620..999     +  enhancer       CMV enhancer: human cytomegalovirus immediate early enhancer
   1000..1203    +  promoter       CMV promoter: human cytomegalovirus (CMV) immediate early promoter
   1199..1232    +  LTR            5' LTR (truncated) (fragment): truncated 5' long terminal repeat (LTR) from HIV-1
   1248..1266    +  promoter       T7 promoter: promoter for bacteriophage T7 RNA polymerase
   1307..1327    +  CDS            capTEV™ (fragment): composite tag for in vivo biotinylation, TEV protease cleavage, and 6xHis tagging
   1328..1360    +  CDS            T7 tag (gene 10 leader): leader peptide from bacteriophage T7 gene 10 promotes efficient translation in E. coli
   1364..1387    +  CDS            Xpress™ tag: Xpress™ epitope tag, including an enterokinase recognition and cleavage site
   1394..2101    +  CDS            mCherry: mCherry is a basic (constitutively fluorescent) red fluorescent protein published in 2004, derived from Discosoma sp.. It is reported to be a very rapidly-maturing monomer with low acid sensitivity.
   2108..4306    +  CDS            RAPGEF3 (fragment): RPGF3_HUMAN - Also known as CGEF1, EPAC, EPAC1. Experimental evidence at protein level: Swiss-Prot protein existence level 1. Guanine nucleotide exchange factor (GEF) for RAP1A and RAP2A small GTPases that is activated by binding cAMP. Through simultaneous binding of PDE3B to RAPGEF3 and PIK3R6 is assembled in a signaling complex in which it activates the PI3K gamma complex and which is involved in angiogenesis. Plays a role in the modulation of the cAMP- induced dynamic control of endothelial barrier function through a pathway that is independent on Rho-mediated signaling. Required for the ac
   4313..5032    +  CDS            mGold: photostable derivative of mVenus (Lee et al., 2020) mammalian codon-optimized
   5096..5114    -  promoter       SP6 promoter: promoter for bacteriophage SP6 RNA polymerase
   5140..5364    +  polyA_signal   bGH poly(A) signal: bovine growth hormone polyadenylation signal
   5368..5389    +  promoter       SV40 promoter (fragment): SV40 enhancer and early promoter
   5410..5838    +  rep_origin     f1 ori (sequence partly withheld): f1 bacteriophage origin of replication; arrow indicates direction of (+) strand synthesis
   5852..6181    +  promoter       SV40 promoter: SV40 enhancer and early promoter
   6248..7039    +  CDS            neo: KKA2_KLEPN - Also known as kan, nptII. Experimental evidence at protein level: Swiss-Prot protein existence level 1. Resistance to kanamycin, neomycin, paromomycin, ribostamycin, butirosin and gentamicin B. From Klebsiella pneumoniae.
   7063..7221    +  CDS            ble (fragment): BLE_KLEPN - Experimental evidence at protein level: Swiss-Prot protein existence level 1. Binding protein with a strong affinity to the bleomycin family of antibiotics. Binds to CL990; an antimitotic-antibiotic compound. From Klebsiella pneumoniae.
   7216..7337    +  polyA_signal   SV40 poly(A) signal: SV40 polyadenylation signal
   7410..7426    -  protein_bind   lac operator: The lac repressor binds to the lac operator to inhibit transcription in E. coli. This inhibition can be relieved by adding lactose or isopropyl-β-D-thiogalactopyranoside (IPTG). lac repressor encoded by lacI
   7434..7464    -  promoter       lac promoter: promoter for the E. coli lac operon
   7479..7500    -  protein_bind   CAP binding site: CAP binding activates transcription in the presence of cAMP. E. coli catabolite activator protein
   7513..7605    -  CDS            lacI (fragment): lac repressor; lacI; The lac repressor binds to the lac operator to inhibit transcription in E. coli. This inhibition can be relieved by adding lactose or isopropyl-β-D-thiogalactopyranoside (IPTG).
   7788..8376    -  rep_origin     ori: high-copy-number ColE1/pMB1/pBR322/pUC origin of replication
   8547..249     -  CDS            AmpR (across the origin): β-lactamase; bla; confers resistance to ampicillin, carbenicillin, and related antibiotics
>Addgene plasmid #231788 | pCMV-YR-ICUE-mGold | addgene full sequence | sequence record 464044 | Addgene NGS Result
GTCAATACGGGATAATACCGCGCCACATAGCAGAACTTTAAAAGTGCTCATCATTGGAAAACGTTCTTCG
GGGCGAAAACTCTCAAGGATCTTACCGCTGTTGAGATCCAGTTCGATGTAACCCACTCGTGCACCCAACT
GATCTTCAGCATCTTTTACTTTCACCAGCGTTTCTGGGTGAGCAAAAACAGGAAGGCAAAATGCCGCAAA
AAAGGGAATAAGGGCGACACGGAAATGTTGAATACTCATACTCTTCCTTTTTCAATATTATTGAAGCATT
TATCAGGGTTATTGTCTCATGAGCGGATACATATTTGAATGTATTTAGAAAAATAAACAAATAGGGGTTC
CGCGCACATTTCCCCGAAAAGTGCCACCTGACGTCGACGGATCGGGAGATCTCCCGATCCCCTATGGTGC
ACTCTCAGTACAATCTGCTCTGATGCCGCATAGTTAAGCCAGTATCTGCTCCCTGCTTGTGTGTTGGAGG
TCGCTGAGTAGTGCGCGAGCAAAATTTAAGCTACAACAAGGCAAGGCTTGACCGACAATTGCATGAAGAA
TCTGCTTAGGGTTAGGCGTTTTGCGCTGCTTCGCGATGTACGGGCCAGATATACGCGTTGACATTGATTA
TTGACTAGTTATTAATAGTAATCAATTACGGGGTCATTAGTTCATAGCCCATATATGGAGTTCCGCGTTA
CATAACTTACGGTAAATGGCCCGCCTGGCTGACCGCCCAACGACCCCCGCCCATTGACGTCAATAATGAC
GTATGTTCCCATAGTAACGCCAATAGGGACTTTCCATTGACGTCAATGGGTGGAGTATTTACGGTAAACT
GCCCACTTGGCAGTACATCAAGTGTATCATATGCCAAGTACGCCCCCTATTGACGTCAATGACGGTAAAT
GGCCCGCCTGGCATTATGCCCAGTACATGACCTTATGGGACTTTCCTACTTGGCAGTACATCTACGTATT
AGTCATCGCTATTACCATGGTGATGCGGTTTTGGCAGTACATCAATGGGCGTGGATAGCGGTTTGACTCA
CGGGGATTTCCAAGTCTCCACCCCATTGACGTCAATGGGAGTTTGTTTTGGCACCAAAATCAACGGGACT
TTCCAAAATGTCGTAACAACTCCGCCCCATTGACGCAAATGGGCGGTAGGCGTGTACGGTGGGAGGTCTA
TATAAGCAGAGCTCTCTGGCTAACTAGAGAACCCACTGCTTACTGGCTTATCGAAATTAATACGACTCAC
TATAGGGAGACCCAAGCTTGCGGCCGCCACCATGGTGCGGGGTTCTCATCATCATCATCATCATGGTATG
GCTAGCATGACTGGTGGACAGCAAATGGGTCGGGATCTGTACGACGATGACGATAAGGATCCCATGGTGA
GCAAGGGCGAGGAGGATAACATGGCCATCATCAAGGAGTTCATGCGCTTCAAGGTGCACATGGAGGGCTC
CGTGAACGGCCACGAGTTCGAGATCGAGGGCGAGGGCGAGGGCCGCCCCTACGAGGGCACCCAGACCGCC
AAGCTGAAGGTGACCAAGGGTGGCCCCCTGCCCTTCGCCTGGGACATCCTGTCCCCTCAGTTCATGTACG
GCTCCAAGGCCTACGTGAAGCACCCCGCCGACATCCCCGACTACTTGAAGCTGTCCTTCCCCGAGGGCTT
CAAGTGGGAGCGCGTGATGAACTTCGAGGACGGCGGCGTGGTGACCGTGACCCAGGACTCCTCCCTGCAG
GACGGCGAGTTCATCTACAAGGTGAAGCTGCGCGGCACCAACTTCCCCTCCGACGGCCCCGTAATGCAGA
AGAAGACCATGGGCTGGGAGGCCTCCTCCGAGCGGATGTACCCCGAGGACGGCGCCCTGAAGGGCGAGAT
CAAGCAGAGGCTGAAGCTGAAGGACGGCGGCCACTACGACGCTGAGGTCAAGACCACCTACAAGGCCAAG
AAGCCCGTGCAGCTGCCCGGCGCCTACAACGTCAACATCAAGTTGGACATCACCTCCCACAACGAGGACT
ACACCATCGTGGAACAGTACGAACGCGCCGAGGGCCGCCACTCCACCGGCGGCATGGACGAGCTGTACAA
GAGATCTCCCGTGGGAACTCATGAGATGGAGGAGGAGTTGGCCGAAGCTGTGGCCCTGCTCTCCCAGCGG
GGGCCTGACGCCCTGCTCACTGTGGCACTTCGAAAGCCCCCAGGTCAGCGCACGGATGAAGAGCTGGACC
TCATCTTTGAGGAGCTGCTGCACATCAAGGCTGTGGCCCACCTCTCCAACTCGGTGAAGCGAGAATTAGC
GGCTGTTCTGCTCTTTGAACCACACAGCAAGGCAGGGACCGTGTTGTTCAGCCAGGGGGACAAGGGCACT
TCGTGGTACATTATCTGGAAGGGATCTGTCAACGTGGTGACCCATGGCAAGGGGCTGGTGACCACCCTGC
ATGAGGGAGATGATTTTGGACAGCTGGCTCTGGTGAATGATGCACCCCGGGCAGCCACCATCATCCTGCG
AGAAGACAACTGTCATTTCCTGCGTGTGGACAAGCAGGACTTCAACCGTATCATCAAGGATGTGGAGGCA
AAGACCATGCGGCTGGAAGAACATGGCAAAGTGGTGCTGGTGCTGGAGAGAGCCTCTCAGGGCGCCGGCC
CTTCCCGACCCCCAACCCCAGGCAGGAACCGGTATACAGTGATGTCTGGCACCCCAGAGAAGATCCTAGA
GCTTCTGTTGGAGGCCATGGGACCAGATTCCAGTGCTCATGACCAAACAGAGACATTCCTCAGCGACTTC
CTCCTGACCCACAGGGTCTTCATGCCCAGCGCCCAACTCTGCGCTGCCCTTCTGCACCACTTCCATGTGG
AGCCTGCGGGTGGCAGCGAGCAGGAGCGCAGCACCTACGTCTGCAACAAGAGGCAGCAGATCTTGCGGCT
GGTCAGCCAGTGGGTGGCCCTGTATGGCTCCATGCTCCACACTGACCCTGTGGCCACCAGCTTCCTCCAG
AAACTCTCAGACCTGGTGGGCAGGGACACCCGACTCAGCAACCTGCTGAGGGAGCAGTGGCCAGAGAGGC
GGCGATGCCACAGGTTGGAGAATGGCTGTGGGAATGCATCTCCTCAGATGAAGGCCCGGAACTTGCCTGT
TTGGCTCCCCAACCAGGACGAGCCCCTTCCTGGCAGCAGCTGTGCCATCCAAGTTGGGGATAAAGTCCCC
TATGACATCTGCCGGCCAGACCACTCAGTGTTGACCCTGCAGCTGCCTGTGACAGCCTCCGTGAGAGAGG
TGATGGCAGCGTTGGCCCAGGAGGATGGCTGGACCAAGGGGCAGGTGCTGGTGAAGGTCAATTCTGCAGG
TGATGCCATTGGCCTGCAGCCAGATGCCCGTGGTGTGGCCACATCTCTGGGGCTCAATGAGCGTCTCTTT
GTTGTCAACCCACAGGAAGCGCATGAGCTGATCCCACACCCTGACCAGCTGGGGCCCACTGTGGGCTCTG
CTGAGGGGCTGGACCTGGTGAGTGCCAAGGACCTGGCAGGCCAGCTGACGGACCACGACTGGAGCCTCTT
CAACAGTATCCACCAGGTGGAGCTGATCCACTATGTGCTGGGCCCCCAGCATCTGCGGGATGTCACCACC
GCCAACCTGGAGCGCTTCATGCGCCGCTTCAATGAGCTGCAGTACTGGGTGGCCACCGAGCTGTGTCTCT
GCCCCGTGCCCGGCCCCCGGGCCCAGCTGCTCAGGAAGTTCATTAAGCTGGCGGCCCACCTCAAGGAGCA
GAAGAATCTCAATTCCTTCTTTGCCGTCATGTTTGGCCTCAGCAACTCGGCCATCAGCCACCTAGCCCAC
ACCTGGGAGCGGCTGCCCCACAAAGTCCGGAAGCTGTACTCCGCCCTCGAGAGGCTGCTGGACCCCTCAT
GGAACCACCGGGTATACCGACTGGCCCTCGCCAAGCTCTCCCCTCCTGTCATCCCCTTCATGCCCCTTCT
TCTCAAAGACATGACCTTCATTCATGAGGGAAACCACACACTAGTGGAGAATCTCATCAACTTTGAGAAG
ATGAGAATGATGGCCAGAGTCGCGCGGATGCTGCACCACTGCCGAAGCCACAACCCTGTGCCTCTCTCAC
CACTCAGAAGCCGAGTTTCCCACCTCCACGAGGACAGCCAGGTGGCGAGGATTTCCACATGCTCGGAGCA
GTCCCTGAGCACCCGGAGTCCAGCCAGCACCTGGGCTTATGTCCAGCAGCTGAAGGTCATTGACAACCAG
CGGGAACTCTCCCGCCTCTCCCGAGAGCTGGAGCCAGGTACCATGGTGAGCAAGGGCGAGGAGCTGTTCA
CCGGGGTGGTGCCCATCCTGGTCGAGCTGGACGGCGACGTAAACGGCCACAAGTTCAGCGTGTCCGGCGA
GGGCGAGGGCGATGCCACCTACGGCAAGCTGACCCTGAAGTTCATCTGCACCACCGGCAAGCTGCCCGTG
CCCTGGCCCACCCTCGTGACCAGCCTGGGCTACGGCCTGCAGTGCTTCGCCCGCTACCCCGACCACATGA
AGCAGCACGACTTCTTCAAGTCCGCCATGCCCGAAGGCTACGTCCAGGAGCGCACCATCTTCTTCAAGGA
CGACGGCAACTACAAGACCCGCGCCGAGGTGAAGTTCGAGGGCGACACCCTGGTGAACCGCATCGAGCTG
AAGGGCATCGACTTCAAGGAGGACGGCAACATCCTGGGGCACAAGCTGGAGTACAACTACAACAGCCACA
ACGTCTATATCACCGCCGACAAGCAGAAGAACGGCATCAAGGCCAACTTCAAGATCCGCCACAACATCGA
GGACGGCGGCGTGCAGCTCGCCGACCACTACCAGCAGAACACCCCCATCGGCGACGGCCCCGTGCTGCTG
CCCGACAACCACTACCTGAGCTACCAGTCCAAGCTGAGCAAAGACCCCAACGAGAAGCGCGATCACATGG
TCCTGCTGGAGTTCGTGACCGCCGCCGGGATCACTCTCGGCATGGACGAGCTGTACAAGTAAGAATTCAA
GAAGAAGAAGAAGAGCAAGACCAAGTGCGTGATCATGTAATCTAGAGGGCCCTATTCTATAGTGTCACCT
AAATGCTAGAGCTCGCTGATCAGCCTCGACTGTGCCTTCTAGTTGCCAGCCATCTGTTGTTTGCCCCTCC
CCCGTGCCTTCCTTGACCCTGGAAGGTGCCACTCCCACTGTCCTTTCCTAATAAAATGAGGAAATTGCAT
CGCATTGTCTGAGTAGGTGTCATTCTATTCTGGGGGGTGGGGTGGGGCAGGACAGCAAGGGGGAGGATTG
GGAAGACAATAGCAGGCATGCTGGGGATGCGGTGGGCTCTATGGCTTCTGAGGCGGAAAGAACCAGCTGG
GGCTCTAGGGGGTATCCCC
[124 nt withheld, positions 5410-5533]
C
[91 nt withheld, positions 5535-5625]
A
[49 nt withheld, positions 5627-5675]
CCTTTGACGTTGGAGTCCACGTTCTTT
[37 nt withheld, positions 5703-5739]
ACCCTATCTCGGTCTATTCTTTTGATTTATAAGGGATTTTGCCGATTTCGGCCTATTGGTTAAAAAATGA
GCTGATTTAACAAAAATTTAACGCGAATTAATTCTGTGGAATGTGTGTCAGTTAGGGTGTGGAAAGTCCC
CAGGCTCCCCAGCAGGCAGAAGTATGCAAAGCATGCATCTCAATTAGTCAGCAACCAGGTGTGGAAAGTC
CCCAGGCTCCCCAGCAGGCAGAAGTATGCAAAGCATGCATCTCAATTAGTCAGCAACCATAGTCCCGCCC
CTAACTCCGCCCATCCCGCCCCTAACTCCGCCCAGTTCCGCCCATTCTCCGCCCCATGGCTGACTAATTT
TTTTTATTTATGCAGAGGCCGAGGCCGCCTCTGCCTCTGAGCTATTCCAGAAGTAGTGAGGAGGCTTTTT
TGGAGGCCTAGGCTTTTGCAAAAAGCTCCCGGGAGCTTGTATATCCATTTTCGGATCTGATCAAGAGACA
GGATGAGGATCGTTTCGCATGATTGAACAAGATGGATTGCACGCAGGTTCTCCGGCCGCTTGGGTGGAGA
GGCTATTCGGCTATGACTGGGCACAACAGACAATCGGCTGCTCTGATGCCGCCGTGTTCCGGCTGTCAGC
GCAGGGGCGCCCGGTTCTTTTTGTCAAGACCGACCTGTCCGGTGCCCTGAATGAACTGCAGGACGAGGCA
GCGCGGCTATCGTGGCTGGCCACGACGGGCGTTCCTTGCGCAGCTGTGCTCGACGTTGTCACTGAAGCGG
GAAGGGACTGGCTGCTATTGGGCGAAGTGCCGGGGCAGGATCTCCTGTCATCTCACCTTGCTCCTGCCGA
GAAAGTATCCATCATGGCTGATGCAATGCGGCGGCTGCATACGCTTGATCCGGCTACCTGCCCATTCGAC
CACCAAGCGAAACATCGCATCGAGCGAGCACGTACTCGGATGGAAGCCGGTCTTGTCGATCAGGATGATC
TGGACGAAGAGCATCAGGGGCTCGCGCCAGCCGAACTGTTCGCCAGGCTCAAGGCGCGCATGCCCGACGG
CGAGGATCTCGTCGTGACCCATGGCGATGCCTGCTTGCCGAATATCATGGTGGAAAATGGCCGCTTTTCT
GGATTCATCGACTGTGGCCGGCTGGGTGTGGCGGACCGCTATCAGGACATAGCGTTGGCTACCCGTGATA
TTGCTGAAGAGCTTGGCGGCGAATGGGCTGACCGCTTCCTCGTGCTTTACGGTATCGCCGCTCCCGATTC
GCAGCGCATCGCCTTCTATCGCCTTCTTGACGAGTTCTTCTGAGCGGGACTCTGGGGTTCGAAATGACCG
ACCAAGCGACGCCCAACCTGCCATCACGAGATTTCGATTCCACCGCCGCCTTCTATGAAAGGTTGGGCTT
CGGAATCGTTTTCCGGGACGCCGGCTGGATGATCCTCCAGCGCGGGGATCTCATGCTGGAGTTCTTCGCC
CACCCCAACTTGTTTATTGCAGCTTATAATGGTTACAAATAAAGCAATAGCATCACAAATTTCACAAATA
AAGCATTTTTTTCACTGCATTCTAGTTGTGGTTTGTCCAAACTCATCAATGTATCTTATCATGTCTGTAT
ACCGTCGACCTCTAGCTAGAGCTTGGCGTAATCATGGTCATAGCTGTTTCCTGTGTGAAATTGTTATCCG
CTCACAATTCCACACAACATACGAGCCGGAAGCATAAAGTGTAAAGCCTGGGGTGCCTAATGAGTGAGCT
AACTCACATTAATTGCGTTGCGCTCACTGCCCGCTTTCCAGTCGGGAAACCTGTCGTGCCAGCTGCATTA
ATGAATCGGCCAACGCGCGGGGAGAGGCGGTTTGCGTATTGGGCGCTCTTCCGCTTCCTCGCTCACTGAC
TCGCTGCGCTCGGTCGTTCGGCTGCGGCGAGCGGTATCAGCTCACTCAAAGGCGGTAATACGGTTATCCA
CAGAATCAGGGGATAACGCAGGAAAGAACATGTGAGCAAAAGGCCAGCAAAAGGCCAGGAACCGTAAAAA
GGCCGCGTTGCTGGCGTTTTTCCATAGGCTCCGCCCCCCTGACGAGCATCACAAAAATCGACGCTCAAGT
CAGAGGTGGCGAAACCCGACAGGACTATAAAGATACCAGGCGTTTCCCCCTGGAAGCTCCCTCGTGCGCT
CTCCTGTTCCGACCCTGCCGCTTACCGGATACCTGTCCGCCTTTCTCCCTTCGGGAAGCGTGGCGCTTTC
TCATAGCTCACGCTGTAGGTATCTCAGTTCGGTGTAGGTCGTTCGCTCCAAGCTGGGCTGTGTGCACGAA
CCCCCCGTTCAGCCCGACCGCTGCGCCTTATCCGGTAACTATCGTCTTGAGTCCAACCCGGTAAGACACG
ACTTATCGCCACTGGCAGCAGCCACTGGTAACAGGATTAGCAGAGCGAGGTATGTAGGCGGTGCTACAGA
GTTCTTGAAGTGGTGGCCTAACTACGGCTACACTAGAAGAACAGTATTTGGTATCTGCGCTCTGCTGAAG
CCAGTTACCTTCGGAAAAAGAGTTGGTAGCTCTTGATCCGGCAAACAAACCACCGCTGGTAGCGGTGGTT
TTTTTGTTTGCAAGCAGCAGATTACGCGCAGAAAAAAAGGATCTCAAGAAGATCCTTTGATCTTTTCTAC
GGGGTCTGACGCTCAGTGGAACGAAAACTCACGTTAAGGGATTTTGGTCATGAGATTATCAAAAAGGATC
TTCACCTAGATCCTTTTAAATTAAAAATGAAGTTTTAAATCAATCTAAAGTATATATGAGTAAACTTGGT
CTGACAGTTACCAATGCTTAATCAGTGAGGCACCTATCTCAGCGATCTGTCTATTTCGTTCATCCATAGT
TGCCTGACTCCCCGTCGTGTAGATAACTACGATACGGGAGGGCTTACCATCTGGCCCCAGTGCTGCAATG
ATACCGCGAGACCCACGCTCACCGGCTCCAGATTTATCAGCAATAAACCAGCCAGCCGGAAGGGCCGAGC
GCAGAAGTGGTCCTGCAACTTTATCCGCCTCCATCCAGTCTATTAATTGTTGCCGGGAAGCTAGAGTAAG
TAGTTCGCCAGTTAATAGTTTGCGCAACGTTGTTGCCATTGCTACAGGCATCGTGGTGTCACGCTCGTCG
TTTGGTATGGCTTCATTCAGCTCCGGTTCCCAACGATCAAGGCGAGTTACATGATCCCCCATGTTGTGCA
AAAAAGCGGTTAGCTCCTTCGGTCCTCCGATCGTTGTCAGAAGTAAGTTGGCCGCAGTGTTATCACTCAT
GGTTATGGCAGCACTGCATAATTCTCTTACTGTCATGCCATCCGTAAGATGCTTTTCTGTGACTGGTGAG
TACTCAACCAAGTCATTCTGAGAATAGTGTATGCGGCGACCGAGTTGCTCTTGCCCGGC
